>Addgene plasmid #70485 | R777-E201 Hs.PRKAG2 | depositor full sequence | sequence record 125934 | Full Sequence
TTAACGCTAGCATGGATGTTTTCCCAGTCACGACGTTGTAAAACGACGGCCAGTCTTAAAATTCGAGCTC
GGTCCGAGGATCCGAAATAATGATTTTATTTTGACTGATAGTGACCTGTTCGTTGCAACAAATTGATAAG
CAATGCTTTTTTATAATGCCAACTTTGTACAAAAAAGTTGGCACCATGCTGGAGAAGCTGGAGTTCGAGG
ACGAAGCAGTAGAAGACTCAGAAAGTGGTGTTTACATGCGATTCATGAGGTCACACAAGTGTTATGACAT
CGTTCCAACCAGTTCAAAGCTTGTTGTCTTTGATACTACATTACAAGTTAAAAAGGCCTTCTTTGCTTTG
GTAGCCAACGGTGTCAGAGCAGCGCCACTGTGGGAGAGTAAAAAACAAAGTTTTGTAGGAATGCTAACAA
TTACAGATTTCATAAATATACTACATAGATACTATAAATCACCTATGGTACAGATTTATGAATTAGAGGA
ACATAAAATTGAAACATGGAGGGAGCTTTATTTACAAGAAACATTTAAGCCTTTAGTGAATATATCTCCA
GATGCAAGCCTCTTCGATGCTGTATACTCCTTGATCAAAAATAAAATCCACAGATTGCCCGTTATTGACC
CTATCAGTGGGAATGCACTTTATATACTTACCCACAAAAGAATCCTCAAGTTCCTCCAGCTTTTTATGTC
TGATATGCCAAAGCCTGCCTTCATGAAGCAGAACCTGGATGAGCTTGGAATAGGAACGTACCACAACATT
GCCTTCATACATCCAGACACTCCCATCATCAAAGCCTTGAACATATTTGTGGAAAGACGAATATCAGCTC
TGCCTGTTGTGGATGAGTCAGGAAAAGTTGTAGATATTTATTCCAAATTTGATGTAATTAATCTTGCTGC
TGAGAAAACATACAATAACCTAGATATCACGGTGACCCAGGCCCTTCAGCACCGTTCACAGTATTTTGAA
GGTGTTGTGAAGTGCAATAAGCTGGAAATACTGGAGACCATCGTGGACAGAATAGTAAGAGCTGAGGTCC
ATCGGCTGGTGGTGGTAAATGAAGCAGATAGTATTGTGGGTATTATTTCCCTGTCGGACATTCTGCAAGC
CCTGATCCTCACACCAGCAGGTGCCAAACAAAAGGAGACAGAAACGGAGTAATCAACTTTCTTGTACAAA
GTTGGCATTATAGGAAAGCATTGCTTATCAATTTGTTGCAACGAACAGGTCACTATCAGTCAAAATAAAA
TCATTATTTGCATGCAAGCTTAGATCCTCTAGACCAGCCAGGACAGAAATGCCTCGACTTCGCTGCTACC
CAAGGTTGCCGGGTGACGCACACCGTGGAAACGGATGAAGGCACGAACCCAGTGGACATAAGCCTGTTCG
GTTCGTAAGCTGTAATGCAAGTAGCGTATGCGCTCACGCAACTGGTCCAGAACCTTGACCGAACGCAGCG
GTGGTAACGGCGCAGTGGCGGTTTTCATGGCTTGTTATGACTGTTTTTTTGGGGTACAGTCTATGCCTCG
GGCATCCAAGCAGCAAGCGCGTTACGCCGTGGGTCGATGTTTGATGTTATGGAGCAGCAACGATGTTACG
CAGCAGGGCAGTCGCCCTAAAACAAAGTTAAACATTATGAGGGAAGCGGTGATCGCCGAAGTATCGACTC
AACTATCAGAGGTAGTTGGCGTCATCGAGCGCCATCTCGAACCGACGTTGCTGGCCGTACATTTGTACGG
CTCCGCAGTGGATGGCGGCCTGAAGCCACACAGTGATATTGATTTGCTGGTTACGGTGACCGTAAGGCTT
GATGAAACAACGCGGCGAGCTTTGATCAACGACCTTTTGGAAACTTCGGCTTCCCCTGGAGAGAGCGAGA
TTCTCCGCGCTGTAGAAGTCACCATTGTTGTGCACGACGACATCATTCCGTGGCGTTATCCAGCTAAGCG
CGAACTGCAATTTGGAGAATGGCAGCGCAATGACATTCTTGCAGGTATCTTCGAGCCAGCCACGATCGAC
ATTGATCTGGCTATCTTGCTGACAAAAGCAAGAGAACATAGCGTTGCCTTGGTAGGTCCAGCGGCGGAGG
AACTCTTTGATCCGGTTCCTGAACAGGATCTATTTGAGGCGCTAAATGAAACCTTAACGCTATGGAACTC
GCCGCCCGACTGGGCTGGCGATGAGCGAAATGTAGTGCTTACGTTGTCCCGCATTTGGTACAGCGCAGTA
ACCGGCAAAATCGCGCCGAAGGATGTCGCTGCCGACTGGGCAATGGAGCGCCTGCCGGCCCAGTATCAGC
CCGTCATACTTGAAGCTAGACAGGCTTATCTTGGACAAGAAGAAGATCGCTTGGCCTCGCGCGCAGATCA
GTTGGAAGAATTTGTCCACTACGTGAAAGGCGAGATCACCAAGGTAGTCGGCAAATAACCCTCGAGCCAC
CCATGACCAAAATCCCTTAACGTGAGTTACGCGTCGTTCCACTGAGCGTCAGACCCCGTAGAAAAGATCA
AAGGATCTTCTTGAGATCCTTTTTTTCTGCGCGTAATCTGCTGCTTGCAAACAAAAAAACCACCGCTACC
AGCGGTGGTTTGTTTGCCGGATCAAGAGCTACCAACTCTTTTTCCGAAGGTAACTGGCTTCAGCAGAGCG
CAGATACCAAATACTGTCCTTCTAGTGTAGCCGTAGTTAGGCCACCACTTCAAGAACTCTGTAGCACCGC
CTACATACCTCGCTCTGCTAATCCTGTTACCAGTGGCTGCTGCCAGTGGCGATAAGTCGTGTCTTACCGG
GTTGGACTCAAGACGATAGTTACCGGATAAGGCGCAGCGGTCGGGCTGAACGGGGGGTTCGTGCACACAG
CCCAGCTTGGAGCGAACGACCTACACCGAACTGAGATACCTACAGCGTGAGCATTGAGAAAGCGCCACGC
TTCCCGAAGGGAGAAAGGCGGACAGGTATCCGGTAAGCGGCAGGGTCGGAACAGGAGAGCGCACGAGGGA
GCTTCCAGGGGGAAACGCCTGGTATCTTTATAGTCCTGTCGGGTTTCGCCACCTCTGACTTGAGCGTCGA
TTTTTGTGATGCTCGTCAGGGGGGCGGAGCCTATGGAAAAACGCCAGCAACGCGGCCTTTTTACGGTTCC
TGGCCTTTTGCTGGCCTTTTGCTCACATGTTCTTTCCTGCGTTATCCCCTGATTCTGTGGATAACCGTAT
TACCGCCTTTGAGTGAGCTGATACCGCTCGCCGCAGCCGAACGACCGAGCGCAGCGAGTCAGTGAGCGAG
GAAGCGGAAGAGCGCCCAATACGCAAACCGCCTCTCCCCGCGCGTTGGCCGATTCATTAATGCAGCTGGC
ACGACAGGTTTCCCGACTGGAAAGCGGGCAGTGAGCGCAACGCAATTAATACGCGTACCGCTAGCCAGGA
AGAGTTTGTAGAAACGCAAAAAGGCCATCCGTCAGGATGGCCTTCTGCTTAGTTTGATGCCTGGCAGTTT
ATGGCGGGCGTCCTGCCCGCCACCCTCCGGGCCGTTGCTTCACAACGTTCAAATCCGCTCCCGGCGGATT
TGTCCTACTCAGGAGAGCGTTCACCGACAAACAACAGATAAAACGAAAGGCCCAGTCTTCCGACTGAGCC
TTTCGTTTTATTTGATGCCTGGCAGTTCCCTACTCTCGCG
Features (pLannotate 1.2.2; 11 found; start..end, strand, type, name):
     18..54      -  CDS            lacZα (fragment): LacZα fragment of β-galactosidase; lacZ fragment
     85..180     +  protein_bind   attL3: mutant version of attL; recombination site for the Gateway® LR reaction LR Clonase™
    189..1154    +  CDS            Prkag1: AAKG1_MOUSE - Also known as Prkaac. Experimental evidence at protein level: Swiss-Prot protein existence level 1. AMP/ATP-binding subunit of AMP-activated protein kinase (AMPK), an energy sensor protein kinase that plays a key role in regulating cellular energy metabolism. In response to reduction of intracellular ATP levels, AMPK activates energy-producing pathways and inhibits energy-consuming processes: inhibits protein, carbohydrate and lipid biosynthesis, as well as cell growth and proliferation. AMPK acts via direct phosphorylation of metabolic enzymes, and by longer-term effects via pho
   1177..1270    -  protein_bind   attL2 (fragment): mutant version of attL; recombination site for the Gateway® LR reaction LR Clonase™
   1385..1408    +  promoter       Pc promoter (fragment): intI1 (promoter lies within the coding sequence); class 1 integron promoter
   1584..1640    +  CDS            GmR (fragment): gentamycin acetyltransferase; aacC1; confers resistance to gentamycin
   1647..2438    +  CDS            SmR: aminoglycoside adenylyltransferase (Murphy, 1985); aadA; confers resistance to spectinomycin and streptomycin
   2531..3119    +  rep_origin     ori: high-copy-number ColE1/pMB1/pBR322/pUC origin of replication
   3302..3394    +  CDS            lacI (fragment): lac repressor; lacI; The lac repressor binds to the lac operator to inhibit transcription in E. coli. This inhibition can be relieved by adding lactose or isopropyl-β-D-thiogalactopyranoside (IPTG).
   3449..3476    -  terminator     rrnB T2 terminator: transcription terminator T2 from the E. coli rrnB gene
   3608..3651    +  terminator     rrnB T1 terminator: Escherichia coli rrnB; transcription terminator T1 from the E. coli rrnB gene
