[The description below was written by a language model from this plasmid's Addgene catalogue record and pLannotate feature annotations shown in this document.]
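Description:
R777-E201 Hs.PRKAG2 is a Gateway entry clone built on the pDonor-255 backbone (about 2.7 kb without insert; 3,680 nt in the full deposited sequence). It carries a 987 bp open reading frame of human PRKAG2 corresponding to RefSeq NM_024429.1. PRKAG2 encodes a gamma (AMP/ATP-binding regulatory) subunit of AMP-activated protein kinase, the cellular energy sensor. The automated annotation labels the ORF as mouse Prkag1. This most likely reflects a best database match to a related gamma subunit and does not contradict the catalogue identity. The depositor notes a silent c181a change that is not present in the RefSeq entry.

The ORF sits between two attL recombination sites. The annotation calls them attL3 and a partial attL2, although automated naming of attL variants is not always reliable. These sites allow LR Clonase-mediated transfer of the insert into attR-bearing destination vectors. The entry clone has no promoter driving the ORF, so expression depends entirely on the chosen destination vector. The ORF keeps its native stop codon, which makes it suitable for untagged expression or N-terminal fusions but not for C-terminal tags.

The plasmid is propagated in E. coli from a high-copy ColE1/pUC-type origin. Selection is with spectinomycin through the aadA (SmR) aminoglycoside adenylyltransferase gene, which lies downstream of a fragment of a class 1 integron Pc promoter. The rrnB T1 and T2 terminators help insulate the cloning region from read-through transcription. The short lacZα, lacI and gentamicin-resistance fragments appear to be non-functional backbone remnants.
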