Addgene plasmid #70485: R777-E201 Hs.PRKAG2
Purpose: Gateway ORF clone of human PRKAG2 [NM_024429.1] with stop codon (for native or N-terminal fusions)
Depositing lab: Dominic Esposito. Depositing organization: National Cancer Institute (NCI).
Backbone
  Vector backbone: pDonor-255
  Backbone size w/o insert (bp): 2693
  Vector type: Gateway Entry Clone
Growth in bacteria
  Bacterial resistance: Spectinomycin, 50 μg/mL
  Growth temperature: 37°C
  Growth strain: DH10B
  Copy number: High Copy
Gene/Insert
  Gene/Insert name: PRKAG2 (alt name: NM_024429.1)
  Species: H. sapiens (human)
  Insert size (bp): 987
  Entrez Gene: PRKAG2 (a.k.a. AAKG, AAKG2, CMH6, H91620p, WPWS)
  Cloning method: Gateway Cloning
  Sequencing primers: 5′ M13F 23-mer (5'-CCCAGTCACGACGTTGTAAAACG); 3′ attLR 23-mer (5'-TAACATCAGAGATTTTGAGACAC)
Terms and licenses: Academic/Nonprofit Terms; Industry Terms: Not Available to Industry
Depositor comments: c181a silent mutation not noted in Refseq
How to cite: R777-E201 Hs.PRKAG2 was a gift from Dominic Esposito (Addgene plasmid # 70485 ; http://n2t.net/addgene:70485 ; RRID:Addgene_70485)
