>Addgene plasmid #70485 | R777-E201 Hs.PRKAG2 | addgene partial sequence | sequence record 130122 | pCR8_R1 5'-cgaaccgaacaggcttatgt-3'
CGGTGTGCGTCACCCGGCAACCTTGGGTAGCAGCGAAGTCGAGGCATTTCTGTCCTGGCTGGTCTAGAGG
ATCTAAGCTTGCATGCAAATAATGATTTTATTTTGACTGATAGTGACCTGTTCGTTGCAACAAATTGATA
AGCAATGCTTTCCTATAATGCCAACTTTGTACAAGAAAGTTGATTACTCCGTTTCTGTCTCCTTTTGTTT
GGCACCTGCTGGTGTGAGGATCAGGGCTTGCAGAATGTCCGACAGGGAAATAATACCCACAATACTATCT
GCTTCATTTACCACCACCAGCCGATGGACCTCAGCTCTTACTATTCTGTCCACGATGGTCTCCAGTATTT
CCAGCTTATTGCACTTCACAACACCTTCAAAATACTGTGAACGGTGCTGAAGGGCCTGGGTCACCGTGAT
ATCTAGGTTATTGTATGTTTTCTCAGCAGCAAGATTAATTACATCAAATTTGGAATAAATATCTACAACT
TTTCCTGACTCATCCACAACAGGCAGAGCTGATATTCGTCTTTCCACAAATATGTTCAAGGCTTTGATGA
TGGGAGTGTCTGGATGTATGAAGGCAATGTTGTGGTACGTTCCTATTCCAAGCTCATCCAGGTTCTGCTT
CATGAAGGCAGGCTTTGGCATATCAGACATAAAAAGCTGGAGGAACTTGAGGATTCTTTTGTGGGTAAGT
ATATAAAGTGCATTCCCACTGATAGGGTCAATAACGGGCAATCTGTGGATTTTATTTTTGATCAAGGAGT
ATACAGCATCGAAGAGGCTTGCATCTGGAGATATATTCACTAAAGGCTTAAATGTTTCTTGTAAATAAAG
CTCCCTCCATGTTTCAATTTTATGTTCCTCTAATTCATAAATCTGTACCATA
